Addgene plasmid #160081: pTXB1-Tn5-F
Purpose: Bacterial expression of C-terminally FLAG-tagged Tn5 transposase
Depositing lab: Pier Pandolfi. Depositing organization: Beth Israel Deaconess Medical Center. Publication: Dual DNA and protein tagging of open chromatin unveils dynamics of epigenomic landscapes in leukemia. Lee JD, Paulo JA, Posey RR, Mugoni V, Kong NR, Cheloni G, Lee YR, Slack FJ, Tenen DG, Clohessy JG, Gygi SP, Pandolfi PP. Nat Methods. 2021 Mar;18(3):293-302. doi: 10.1038/s41592-021-01077-8. Epub 2021 Mar 1. PubMed 33649590.
Backbone
  Vector backbone: pTXB1
  Backbone manufacturer: New England Biolabs
  Backbone size w/o insert (bp): 6706
  Total vector size (bp): 8106
  Modifications to backbone: None
  Vector type: Bacterial Expression
Growth in bacteria
  Bacterial resistance: Ampicillin, 100 μg/mL
  Growth temperature: 37°C
  Growth strain: DH5alpha
  Growth instructions: Growth at 37°C before IPTG induction. After IPTG addition, grow at 30°C. The Rosetta2 E. coli strain is used for protein expression.
  Copy number: High Copy
Gene/Insert
  Gene/Insert name: Tn5 transposase
  Species: Synthetic
  Insert size (bp): 1428
  Tag / fusion protein: FLAG (C terminal on insert); Mxe intein - Chitin-binding domain (C terminal on insert)
  Cloning method: Unknown
  Sequencing primers: 5′ T7 promoter primer; 3′ GATTGCCATGCCGGTCAAGG
Resource information
  A portion of this plasmid was derived from a plasmid made by: pTXB1-Tn5 (Addgene #60240)
Terms and licenses: Academic/Nonprofit Terms; Industry Terms: Not Available to Industry
How to cite: pTXB1-Tn5-F was a gift from Pier Pandolfi (Addgene plasmid # 160081 ; http://n2t.net/addgene:160081 ; RRID:Addgene_160081)
