[The description below was written by a language model from this plasmid's Addgene catalogue record and pLannotate feature annotations shown in this document.]
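Description:
pTXB1-Tn5-F is a bacterial expression plasmid of about 8.1 kb, built on the New England Biolabs pTXB1 intein-fusion backbone and derived in part from the earlier pTXB1-Tn5 construct. It is maintained in E. coli through a ColE1/pMB1-type origin and selected with ampicillin via the bla gene. The catalogue lists it as high copy, although the annotation also detects a rop gene and a bom fragment typical of pBR322-derived backbones. An M13 phage origin is present as well. The short tetracycline-resistance, mbeC and SET1 fragments in the feature table appear to be backbone remnants or partial annotation matches rather than functional elements.

The payload is a 1,428 bp synthetic Tn5 transposase coding sequence placed behind a T7 promoter, lac operator and T7 gene 10 ribosome binding site. A plasmid-borne lacI gene keeps expression repressed until IPTG is added, so production requires a host that supplies T7 RNA polymerase. A row of five rrnB T1 terminators upstream of the promoter insulates the cassette from read-through transcription, and a T7 terminator closes it. The transposase is fused in frame at its C terminus to a FLAG epitope; the annotation marks this as a short fragment of 3xFLAG, consistent with a single tag. This is followed by the Mxe GyrA intein and a chitin-binding domain. The arrangement allows capture of the fusion on chitin resin, after which thiol-induced cleavage at the intein's N-terminal junction releases Tn5 that retains the FLAG tag. The stated purpose is bacterial production of C-terminally FLAG-tagged Tn5, and the associated publication concerns dual DNA and protein tagging of open chromatin.
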