Features (pLannotate 1.2.2; 26 found; start..end, strand, type, name):
    142..333     -  CDS            rop: Rop protein, which maintains plasmids at low copy number; rop
    374..484     +  CDS            mbeC (fragment): MBEC_ECOLX - Experimental evidence at protein level: Swiss-Prot protein existence level 1. Required for efficient mobilization of ColE1 plasmid and is thus essential to promote the specific transfer of the plasmid during conjugation. Probably functions by inducing DNA bending, helping the MbeA relaxase to melt the DNA around the nic site and cleave the phosphodiester bond. Binds specifically double-stranded DNA (dsDNA) containing the ColE1 oriT but does not recognize the inverted repeat (IR). From Escherichia coli.
    519..841     -  CDS            TcR (fragment): tetracycline efflux protein; tet; confers resistance to tetracycline
    856..877     -  protein_bind   CAP binding site: CAP binding activates transcription in the presence of cAMP. E. coli catabolite activator protein
    890..1972    -  CDS            lacI: lac repressor; lacI; The lac repressor binds to the lac operator to inhibit transcription in E. coli. This inhibition can be relieved by adding lactose or isopropyl-β-D-thiogalactopyranoside (IPTG).
   1973..2050    -  promoter       lacI promoter: lacI
   2058..2151    -  CDS            TcR (fragment): tetracycline efflux protein; tet; confers resistance to tetracycline
   2203..2289    +  terminator     rrnB T1 terminator: Escherichia coli rrnB; transcription terminator T1 from the E. coli rrnB gene
   2386..2472    +  terminator     rrnB T1 terminator: Escherichia coli rrnB; transcription terminator T1 from the E. coli rrnB gene
   2569..2655    +  terminator     rrnB T1 terminator: Escherichia coli rrnB; transcription terminator T1 from the E. coli rrnB gene
   2752..2838    +  terminator     rrnB T1 terminator: Escherichia coli rrnB; transcription terminator T1 from the E. coli rrnB gene
   2935..3021    +  terminator     rrnB T1 terminator: Escherichia coli rrnB; transcription terminator T1 from the E. coli rrnB gene
   3156..3174    +  promoter       T7 promoter: promoter for bacteriophage T7 RNA polymerase
   3175..3199    +  protein_bind   lac operator: The lac repressor binds to the lac operator to inhibit transcription in E. coli. This inhibition can be relieved by adding lactose or isopropyl-β-D-thiogalactopyranoside (IPTG). lac repressor encoded by lacI
   3218..3235    +  RBS            RBS (fragment): efficient ribosome binding site from bacteriophage T7 gene 10 (Olins and Rangwala, 1989)
   3243..4670    +  CDS            Tn5 transposase: transposase from the bacterial Tn5 transposon (Reznikoff, 1993)
   4668..4694    +  CDS            3xFLAG (fragment): three tandem FLAG® epitope tags
   4695..5288    +  CDS            Mxe GyrA intein: modified GyrA intein (Southworth et al., 1999); Mycobacterium xenopi gyrA; N-terminal cleavage of this intein can be induced by thiols.
   5319..5474    +  CDS            CBD: chitin binding domain from chitinase A1 (Watanabe et al., 1994); Bacillus circulans chiA
   5496..5545    +  CDS            SET1 (fragment): solubility-enhancement tag derived from T7 phage gene 10B
   5553..5600    +  terminator     T7 terminator: transcription terminator for bacteriophage T7 RNA polymerase
   5660..5764    +  promoter       AmpR promoter: bla
   5765..6625    +  CDS            AmpR: β-lactamase; bla; confers resistance to ampicillin, carbenicillin, and related antibiotics
   6667..7180    -  rep_origin     M13 ori (sequence partly withheld): M13 bacteriophage origin of replication; arrow indicates direction of (+) strand synthesis
   7291..7879    +  rep_origin     ori: high-copy-number ColE1/pMB1/pBR322/pUC origin of replication
   8056..40      -  misc_feature   bom (fragment) (across the origin): basis of mobility region from pBR322
>Addgene plasmid #160081 | pTXB1-Tn5-F | addgene full sequence | sequence record 314363 | Addgene NGS Result
ATACACTCCGCTATCGCTACGTGACTGGGTCATGGCTGCGCCCCGACACCCGCCAACACCCGCTGACGCG
CCCTGACGGGCTTGTCTGCTCCCGGCATCCGCTTACAGACAAGCTGTGACCGTCTCCGGGAGCTGCATGT
GTCAGAGGTTTTCACCGTCATCACCGAAACGCGCGAGGCAGCTGCGGTAAAGCTCATCAGCGTGGTCGTG
CAGCGATTCACAGATGTCTGCCTGTTCATCCGCGTCCAGCTCGTTGAGTTTCTCCAGAAGCGTTAATGTC
TGGCTTCTGATAAAGCGGGCCATGTTAAGGGCGGTTTTTTCCTGTTTGGTCACTGATGCCTCCGTGTAAG
GGGGATTTCTGTTCATGGGGGTAATGATACCGATGAAACGAGAGAGGATGCTCACGATACGGGTTACTGA
TGATGAACATGCCCGGTTACTGGAACGTTGTGAGGGTAAACAACTGGCGGTATGGATGCGGCGGGACCAG
AGAAAAATCACTCAGGGTCAATGCCAGCCGAACGCCAGCAAGACGTAGCCCAGCGCGTCGGCCGCCATGC
CGGCGATAATGGCCTGCTTCTCGCCGAAACGTTTGGTGGCGGGACCAGTGACGAAGGCTTGAGCGAGGGC
GTGCAAGATTCCGAATACCGCAAGCGACAGGCCGATCATCGTCGCGCTCCAGCGAAAGCGGTCCTCGCCG
AAAATGACCCAGAGCGCTGCCGGCACCTGTCCTACGAGTTGCATGATAAAGAAGACAGTCATAAGTGCGG
CGACGATAGTCATGCCCCGCGCCCACCGGAAGGAGCTGACTGGGTTGAAGGCTCTCAAGGGCATCGGTCG
AGATCCCGGTGCCTAATGAGTGAGCTAACTTACATTAATTGCGTTGCGCTCACTGCCCGCTTTCCAGTCG
GGAAACCTGTCGTGCCAGCTGCATTAATGAATCGGCCAACGCGCGGGGAGAGGCGGTTTGCGTATTGGGC
GCCAGGGTGGTTTTTCTTTTCACCAGTGAGACGGGCAACAGCTGATTGCCCTTCACCGCCTGGCCCTGAG
AGAGTTGCAGCAAGCGGTCCACGCTGGTTTGCCCCAGCAGGCGAAAATCCTGTTTGATGGTGGTTAACGG
CGGGATATAACATGAGCTGTCTTCGGTATCGTCGTATCCCACTACCGAGATATCCGCACCAACGCGCAGC
CCGGACTCGGTAATGGCGCGCATTGCGCCCAGCGCCATCTGATCGTTGGCAACCAGCATCGCAGTGGGAA
CGATGCCCTCATTCAGCATTTGCATGGTTTGTTGAAAACCGGACATGGCACTCCAGTCGCCTTCCCGTTC
CGCTATCGGCTGAATTTGATTGCGAGTGAGATATTTATGCCAGCCAGCCAGACGCAGACGCGCCGAGACA
GAACTTAATGGGCCCGCTAACAGCGCGATTTGCTGGTGACCCAATGCGACCAGATGCTCCACGCCCAGTC
GCGTACCGTCTTCATGGGAGAAAATAATACTGTTGATGGGTGTCTGGTCAGAGACATCAAGAAATAACGC
CGGAACATTAGTGCAGGCAGCTTCCACAGCAATGGCATCCTGGTCATCCAGCGGATAGTTAATGATCAGC
CCACTGACGCGTTGCGCGAGAAGATTGTGCACCGCCGCTTTACAGGCTTCGACGCCGCTTCGTTCTACCA
TCGACACCACCACGCTGGCACCCAGTTGATCGGCGCGAGATTTAATCGCCGCGACAATTTGCGACGGCGC
GTGCAGGGCCAGACTGGAGGTGGCAACGCCAATCAGCAACGACTGTTTGCCCGCCAGTTGTTGTGCCACG
CGGTTGGGAATGTAATTCAGCTCCGCCATCGCCGCTTCCACTTTTTCCCGCGTTTTCGCAGAAACGTGGC
TGGCCTGGTTCACCACGCGGGAAACGGTCTGATAAGAGACACCGGCATACTCTGCGACATCGTATAACGT
TACTGGTTTCACATTCACCACCCTGAATTGACTCTCTTCCGGGCGCTATCATGCCATACCGCGAAAGGTT
TTGCGCCATTCGATGGTGTCCGGGATCTCGACGCTCTCCCTTATGCGACTCCTGCATTAGGAAGCAGCCC
AGTAGTAGGTTGAGGCCGTTGAGCACCGCCGCCGCAAGGAATGGTGCATGCCGGCATGCCGCCCTTTCGT
CTTCAAGAATTAATTCCCAATTCCCCAGGCATCAAATAAAACGAAAGGCTCAGTCGAAAGACTGGGCCTT
TCGTTTTATCTGTTGTTTGTCGGTGAACGCTCTCCTGAGTAGGACAAATCCGCCGGGAGCGGATTTGAAC
GTTGCGAAGCAACGGCCCGGAGGGTGGCGGGCAGGACGCCCGCCATAAACTGCCAGGAATTAATTCCCCA
GGCATCAAATAAAACGAAAGGCTCAGTCGAAAGACTGGGCCTTTCGTTTTATCTGTTGTTTGTCGGTGAA
CGCTCTCCTGAGTAGGACAAATCCGCCGGGAGCGGATTTGAACGTTGCGAAGCAACGGCCCGGAGGGTGG
CGGGCAGGACGCCCGCCATAAACTGCCAGGAATTAATTCCCCAGGCATCAAATAAAACGAAAGGCTCAGT
CGAAAGACTGGGCCTTTCGTTTTATCTGTTGTTTGTCGGTGAACGCTCTCCTGAGTAGGACAAATCCGCC
GGGAGCGGATTTGAACGTTGCGAAGCAACGGCCCGGAGGGTGGCGGGCAGGACGCCCGCCATAAACTGCC
AGGAATTAATTCCCCAGGCATCAAATAAAACGAAAGGCTCAGTCGAAAGACTGGGCCTTTCGTTTTATCT
GTTGTTTGTCGGTGAACGCTCTCCTGAGTAGGACAAATCCGCCGGGAGCGGATTTGAACGTTGCGAAGCA
ACGGCCCGGAGGGTGGCGGGCAGGACGCCCGCCATAAACTGCCAGGAATTAATTCCCCAGGCATCAAATA
AAACGAAAGGCTCAGTCGAAAGACTGGGCCTTTCGTTTTATCTGTTGTTTGTCGGTGAACGCTCTCCTGA
GTAGGACAAATCCGCCGGGAGCGGATTTGAACGTTGCGAAGCAACGGCCCGGAGGGTGGCGGGCAGGACG
CCCGCCATAAACTGCCAGGAATTGGGGATCGGAATTAATTCCCGGTTTAAACCGGGGATCTCGATCCCGC
GAAATTAATACGACTCACTATAGGGGAATTGTGAGCGGATAACAATTCCCCTCTAGAAATAATTTTGTTA
ACTTTAAGAAGGAGATATACATATGATTACCAGTGCACTGCATCGTGCGGCGGATTGGGCGAAAAGCGTG
TTTTCTAGTGCTGCGCTGGGTGATCCGCGTCGTACCGCGCGTCTGGTGAATGTTGCGGCGCAACTGGCCA
AATATAGCGGCAAAAGCATTACCATTAGCAGCGAAGGCAGCAAAGCCATGCAGGAAGGCGCGTATCGTTT
TATTCGTAATCCGAACGTGAGCGCGGAAGCGATTCGTAAAGCGGGTGCCATGCAGACCGTGAAACTGGCC
CAGGAATTTCCGGAACTGCTGGCAATTGAAGATACCACCTCTCTGAGCTATCGTCATCAGGTGGCGGAAG
AACTGGGCAAACTGGGTAGCATTCAGGATAAAAGCCGTGGTTGGTGGGTGCATAGCGTGCTGCTGCTGGA
AGCGACCACCTTTCGTACCGTGGGCCTGCTGCATCAAGAATGGTGGATGCGTCCGGATGATCCGGCGGAT
GCGGATGAAAAAGAAAGCGGCAAATGGCTGGCCGCTGCTGCAACTTCGCGTCTGAGAATGGGCAGCATGA
TGAGCAACGTGATTGCGGTGTGCGATCGTGAAGCGGATATTCATGCGTATCTGCAAGATAAACTGGCCCA
TAACGAACGTTTTGTGGTGCGTAGCAAACATCCGCGTAAAGATGTGGAAAGCGGCCTGTATCTGTATGAT
CACCTGAAAAACCAGCCGGAACTGGGCGGCTATCAGATTAGCATTCCGCAGAAAGGCGTGGTGGATAAAC
GTGGCAAACGTAAAAACCGTCCGGCGCGTAAAGCGAGCCTGAGCCTGCGTAGCGGCCGTATTACCCTGAA
ACAGGGCAACATTACCCTGAACGCGGTGCTGGCCGAAGAAATTAATCCGCCGAAAGGCGAAACCCCGCTG
AAATGGCTGCTGCTGACCAGCGAGCCGGTGGAAAGTCTGGCCCAAGCGCTGCGTGTGATTGATATTTATA
CCCATCGTTGGCGCATTGAAGAATTTCACAAAGCGTGGAAAACGGGTGCGGGTGCGGAACGTCAGCGTAT
GGAAGAACCGGATAACCTGGAACGTATGGTGAGCATTCTGAGCTTTGTGGCGGTGCGTCTGCTGCAACTG
CGTGAATCTTTTACTCCGCCGCAAGCACTGCGTGCGCAGGGCCTGCTGAAAGAAGCGGAACACGTTGAAA
GCCAGAGCGCGGAAACCGTGCTGACCCCGGATGAATGCCAACTGCTGGGCTATCTGGATAAAGGCAAACG
CAAACGCAAAGAAAAAGCGGGCAGCCTGCAATGGGCGTATATGGCGATTGCGCGTCTGGGCGGCTTTATG
GATAGCAAACGTACCGGCATTGCGAGCTGGGGTGCGCTGTGGGAAGGTTGGGAAGCGCTGCAAAGCAAAC
TGGATGGCTTTCTGGCCGCGAAAGACCTGATGGCGCAGGGCATTAAAATCGATTACAAGGATGACGACGA
TAAGTGCATCACGGGAGATGCACTAGTTGCCCTACCCGAGGGCGAGTCGGTACGCATCGCCGACATCGTG
CCGGGTGCGCGGCCCAACAGTGACAACGCCATCGACCTGAAAGTCCTTGACCGGCATGGCAATCCCGTGC
TCGCCGACCGGCTGTTCCACTCCGGCGAGCATCCGGTGTACACGGTGCGTACGGTCGAAGGTCTGCGTGT
GACGGGCACCGCGAACCACCCGTTGTTGTGTTTGGTCGACGTCGCCGGGGTGCCGACCCTGCTGTGGAAG
CTGATCGACGAAATCAAGCCGGGCGATTACGCGGTGATTCAACGCAGCGCATTCAGCGTCGACTGTGCAG
GTTTTGCCCGCGGGAAACCCGAATTTGCGCCCACAACCTACACAGTCGGCGTCCCTGGACTGGTGCGTTT
CTTGGAAGCACACCACCGAGACCCGGACGCCCAAGCTATCGCCGACGAGCTGACCGACGGGCGGTTCTAC
TACGCGAAAGTCGCCAGTGTCACCGACGCCGGCGTGCAGCCGGTGTATAGCCTTCGTGTCGACACGGCAG
ACCACGCGTTTATCACGAACGGGTTCGTCAGCCACGCTACTGGCCTCACCGGTCTGAACTCAGGCCTCAC
GACAAATCCTGGTGTATCCGCTTGGCAGGTCAACACAGCTTATACTGCGGGACAATTGGTCACATATAAC
GGCAAGACGTATAAATGTTTGCAGCCCCACACCTCCTTGGCAGGATGGGAACCATCCAACGTTCCTGCCT
TGTGGCAGCTTCAATGACTGCAGGAAGGGGATCCGGCTGCTAACAAAGCCCGAAAGGAAGCTGAGTTGGC
TGCTGCCACCGCTGAGCAATAACTAGCATAACCCCTTGGGGCCTCTAAACGGGTCTTGAGGGGTTTTTTG
CTGAAAGGAGGAACTATATCCGGATAACTACGTCAGGTGGCACTTTTCGGGGAAATGTGCGCGGAACCCC
TATTTGTTTATTTTTCTAAATACATTCAAATATGTATCCGCTCATGAGACAATAACCCTGATAAATGCTT
CAATAATATTGAAAAAGGAAGAGTATGAGTATTCAACATTTCCGTGTCGCCCTTATTCCCTTTTTTGCGG
CATTTTGCCTTCCTGTTTTTGCTCACCCAGAAACGCTGGTGAAAGTAAAAGATGCTGAAGATCAGTTGGG
TGCACGAGTGGGTTACATCGAACTGGATCTCAACAGCGGTAAGATCCTTGAGAGTTTTCGCCCCGAAGAA
CGTTTCCCAATGATGAGCACTTTTAAAGTTCTGCTATGTGGCGCGGTATTATCCCGTGTTGACGCCGGGC
AAGAGCAACTCGGTCGCCGCATACACTATTCTCAGAATGACTTGGTTGAGTACTCACCAGTCACAGAAAA
GCATCTTACGGATGGCATGACAGTAAGAGAATTATGCAGTGCTGCCATAACCATGAGTGATAACACTGCG
GCCAACTTACTTCTGACAACGATCGGAGGACCGAAGGAGCTAACCGCTTTTTTGCACAACATGGGGGATC
ATGTAACTCGCCTTGATCGTTGGGAACCGGAGCTGAATGAAGCCATACCAAACGACGAGCGTGACACCAC
GATGCCTGTAGCAATGGCAACAACGTTGCGCAAACTATTAACTGGCGAACTACTTACTCTAGCTTCCCGG
CAACAATTAATAGACTGGATGGAGGCGGATAAAGTTGCAGGACCACTTCTGCGCTCGGCCCTTCCGGCTG
GCTGGTTTATTGCTGATAAATCTGGAGCCGGTGAGCGTGGGTCTCGCGGTATCATTGCAGCACTGGGGCC
AGATGGTAAGCCCTCCCGTATCGTAGTTATCTACACGACGGGGAGTCAGGCAACTATGGATGAACGAAAT
AGACAGATCGCTGAGATAGGTGCCTCACTGATTAAGCATTGGTAACTGTCAGACCAAGTTTACTCATATA
TACTTTAGATTGATT
[38 nt withheld, positions 6666-6703]
A
[37 nt withheld, positions 6705-6741]
ATTTTGTTAAAATTCGCGTTAAATTTTTGTTAAATCAGCTCATTTTTTAACCAATAGGCCGAAATCGGCA
AAATCCCTTATAAATCAAAAGAATAGCCCGAGATAGGGT
[37 nt withheld, positions 6851-6887]
AAAGAACGTGGACTCCAACGTCAAAGG
[141 nt withheld, positions 6915-7055]
G
[125 nt withheld, positions 7057-7181]
AAAGGATCTAGGTGAAGATCCTTTTTGATAATCTCATGACCAAAATCCCTTAACGTGAGTTTTCGTTCCA
CTGAGCGTCAGACCCCGTAGAAAAGATCAAAGGATCTTCTTGAGATCCTTTTTTTCTGCGCGTAATCTGC
TGCTTGCAAACAAAAAAACCACCGCTACCAGCGGTGGTTTGTTTGCCGGATCAAGAGCTACCAACTCTTT
TTCCGAAGGTAACTGGCTTCAGCAGAGCGCAGATACCAAATACTGTCCTTCTAGTGTAGCCGTAGTTAGG
CCACCACTTCAAGAACTCTGTAGCACCGCCTACATACCTCGCTCTGCTAATCCTGTTACCAGTGGCTGCT
GCCAGTGGCGATAAGTCGTGTCTTACCGGGTTGGACTCAAGACGATAGTTACCGGATAAGGCGCAGCGGT
CGGGCTGAACGGGGGGTTCGTGCACACAGCCCAGCTTGGAGCGAACGACCTACACCGAACTGAGATACCT
ACAGCGTGAGCTATGAGAAAGCGCCACGCTTCCCGAAGGGAGAAAGGCGGACAGGTATCCGGTAAGCGGC
AGGGTCGGAACAGGAGAGCGCACGAGGGAGCTTCCAGGGGGAAACGCCTGGTATCTTTATAGTCCTGTCG
GGTTTCGCCACCTCTGACTTGAGCGTCGATTTTTGTGATGCTCGTCAGGGGGGCGGAGCCTATGGAAAAA
CGCCAGCAACGCGGCCTTTTTACGGTTCCTGGCCTTTTGCTGGCCTTTTGCTCACATGTTCTTTCCTGCG
TTATCCCCTGATTCTGTGGATAACCGTATTACCGCCTTTGAGTGAGCTGATACCGCTCGCCGCAGCCGAA
CGACCGAGCGCAGCGAGTCAGTGAGCGAGGAAGCTATGGTGCACTCTCAGTACAATCTGCTCTGATGCCG
CATAGTTAAGCCAGT
